>Addgene plasmid #75531 | ETNK1 gRNA (BRDN0001148309) | addgene full sequence | sequence record 184066 | Addgene Assembled Sequence
CCCGGGTGCAAAGATGGATAAAGTTTTAAACAGAGAGGAATCTTTGCAGCTAATGGACCTTCTAGGTCTT
GAAAGGAGTGGGAATTGGCTCCGGTGCCCGTCAGTGGGCAGAGCGCACATCGCCCACAGTCCCCGAGAAG
TTGGGGGGAGGGGTCGGCAATTGATCCGGTGCCTAGAGAAGGTGGCGCGGGGTAAACTGGGAAAGTGATG
TCGTGTACTGGCTCCGCCTTTTTCCCGAGGGTGGGGGAGAACCGTATATAAGTGCAGTAGTCGCCGTGAA
CGTTCTTTTTCGCAACGGGTTTGCCGCCAGAACACAGGTAAGTGCCGTGTGTGGTTCCCGCGGGCCTGGC
CTCTTTACGGGTTATGGCCCTTGCGTGCCTTGAATTACTTCCACCTGGCTGCAGTACGTGATTCTTGATC
CCGAGCTTCGGGTTGGAAGTGGGTGGGAGAGTTCGAGGCCTTGCGCTTAAGGAGCCCCTTCGCCTCGTGC
TTGAGTTGAGGCCTGGCCTGGGCGCTGGGGCCGCCGCGTGCGAATCTGGTGGCACCTTCGCGCCTGTCTC
GCTGCTTTCGATAAGTCTCTAGCCATTTAAAATTTTTGATGACCTGCTGCGACGCTTTTTTTCTGGCAAG
ATAGTCTTGTAAATGCGGGCCAAGATCTGCACACTGGTATTTCGGTTTTTGGGGCCGCGGGCGGCGACGG
GGCCCGTGCGTCCCAGCGCACATGTTCGGCGAGGCGGGGCCTGCGAGCGCGGCCACCGAGAATCGGACGG
GGGTAGTCTCAAGCTGGCCGGCCTGCTCTGGTGCCTGGCCTCGCGCCGCCGTGTATCGCCCCGCCCTGGG
CGGCAAGGCTGGCCCGGTCGGCACCAGTTGCGTGAGCGGAAAGATGGCCGCTTCCCGGCCCTGCTGCAGG
GAGCTCAAAATGGAGGACGCGGCGCTCGGGAGAGCGGGCGGGTGAGTCACCCACACAAAGGAAAAGGGCC
TTTCCGTCCTCAGCCGTCGCTTCATGTGACTCCACGGAGTACCGGGCGCCGTCCAGGCACCTCGATTAGT
TCTCGAGCTTTTGGAGTACGTCGTCTTTAGGTTGGGGGGAGGGGTTTTATGCGATGGAGTTTCCCCACAC
TGAGTGGGTGGAGACTGAAGTTAGGCCAGCTTGGCACTTGATGTAATTCTCCTTGGAATTTGCCCTTTTT
GAGTTTGGATCTTGGTTCATTCTCAAGCCTCAGACAGTGGTTCAAAGTTTTTTTCTTCCATTTCAGGTGT
CGTGACGTACGGCCACCATGACCGAGTACAAGCCCACGGTGCGCCTCGCCACCCGCGACGACGTCCCCAG
GGCCGTACGCACCCTCGCCGCCGCGTTCGCCGACTACCCCGCCACGCGCCACACCGTCGATCCGGACCGC
CACATCGAGCGGGTCACCGAGCTGCAAGAACTCTTCCTCACGCGCGTCGGGCTCGACATCGGCAAGGTGT
GGGTCGCGGACGACGGCGCCGCCGTGGCGGTCTGGACCACGCCGGAGAGCGTCGAAGCGGGGGCGGTGTT
CGCCGAGATCGGCCCGCGCATGGCCGAGTTGAGCGGTTCCCGGCTGGCCGCGCAGCAACAGATGGAAGGC
CTCCTGGCGCCGCACCGGCCCAAGGAGCCCGCGTGGTTCCTGGCCACCGTCGGAGTCTCGCCCGACCACC
AGGGCAAGGGTCTGGGCAGCGCCGTCGTGCTCCCCGGAGTGGAGGCGGCCGAGCGCGCCGGGGTGCCCGC
CTTCCTGGAGACCTCCGCGCCCCGCAACCTCCCCTTCTACGAGCGGCTCGGCTTCACCGTCACCGCCGAC
GTCGAGGTGCCCGAAGGACCGCGCACCTGGTGCATGACCCGCAAGCCCGGTGCCTGAACGCGTTAAGTCG
ACAATCAACCTCTGGATTACAAAATTTGTGAAAGATTGACTGGTATTCTTAACTATGTTGCTCCTTTTAC
GCTATGTGGATACGCTGCTTTAATGCCTTTGTATCATGCTATTGCTTCCCGTATGGCTTTCATTTTCTCC
TCCTTGTATAAATCCTGGTTGCTGTCTCTTTATGAGGAGTTGTGGCCCGTTGTCAGGCAACGTGGCGTGG
TGTGCACTGTGTTTGCTGACGCAACCCCCACTGGTTGGGGCATTGCCACCACCTGTCAGCTCCTTTCCGG
GACTTTCGCTTTCCCCCTCCCTATTGCCACGGCGGAACTCATCGCCGCCTGCCTTGCCCGCTGCTGGACA
GGGGCTCGGCTGTTGGGCACTGACAATTCCGTGGTGTTGTCGGGGAAATCATCGTCCTTTCCTTGGCTGC
TCGCCTGTGTTGCCACCTGGATTCTGCGCGGGACGTCCTTCTGCTACGTCCCTTCGGCCCTCAATCCAGC
GGACCTTCCTTCCCGCGGCCTGCTGCCGGCTCTGCGGCCTCTTCCGCGTCTTCGCCTTCGCCCTCAGACG
AGTCGGATCTCCCTTTGGGCCGCCTCCCCGCGTCGACTTTAAGACCAATGACTTACAAGGCAGCTGTAGA
TCTTAGCCACTTTTTAAAAGAAAAGGGGGGACTGGAAGGGCTAATTCACTCCCAACGAAGACAAGATCTG
CTTTTTGCTTGTACTGGGTCTCTCTGGTTAGACCAGATCTGAGCCTGGGAGCTCTCTGGCTAACTAGGGA
ACCCACTGCTTAAGCCTCAATAAAGCTTGCCTTGAGTGCTTCAAGTAGTGTGTGCCCGTCTGTTGTGTGA
CTCTGGTAACTAGAGATCCCTCAGACCCTTTTAGTCAGTGTGGAAAATCTCTAGCAGTACGTATAGTAGT
TCATGTCATCTTATTATTCAGTATTTATAACTTGCAAAGAAATGAATATCAGAGAGTGAGAGGAACTTGT
TTATTGCAGCTTATAATGGTTACAAATAAAGCAATAGCATCACAAATTTCACAAATAAAGCATTTTTTTC
ACTGCATTCTAGTTGTGGTTTGTCCAAACTCATCAATGTATCTTATCATGTCTGGCTCTAGCTATCCCGC
CCCTAACTCCGCCCATCCCGCCCCTAACTCCGCCCAGTTCCGCCCATTCTCCGCCCCATGGCTGACTAAT
TTTTTTTATTTATGCAGAGGCCGAGGCCGCCTCGGCCTCTGAGCTATTCCAGAAGTAGTGAGGAGGCTTT
TTTGGAGGCCTAGGGACGTACCCAATTCGCCCTATAGTGAGTCGTATTACGCGCGCTCACTGGCCGTCGT
TTTACAACGTCGTGACTGGGAAAACCCTGGCGTTACCCAACTTAATCGCCTTGCAGCACATCCCCCTTTC
GCCAGCTGGCGTAATAGCGAAGAGGCCCGCACCGATCGCCCTTCCCAACAGTTGCGCAGCCTGAATGGCG
AATGGG
[124 nt withheld, positions 3367-3490]
C
[91 nt withheld, positions 3492-3582]
A
[49 nt withheld, positions 3584-3632]
CCTTTGACGTTGGAGTCCACGTTCTTT
[37 nt withheld, positions 3660-3696]
ACCCTATCTCGGTCTATTCTTTTGATTTATAAGGGATTTTGCCGATTTCGGCCTATTGGTTAAAAAATGA
GCTGATTTAACAAAAATTTAACGCGAATTTTAACAAAATATTAACGCTTACAATTTAGGTGGCACTTTTC
GGGGAAATGTGCGCGGAACCCCTATTTGTTTATTTTTCTAAATACATTCAAATATGTATCCGCTCATGAG
ACAATAACCCTGATAAATGCTTCAATAATATTGAAAAAGGAAGAGTATGAGTATTCAACATTTCCGTGTC
GCCCTTATTCCCTTTTTTGCGGCATTTTGCCTTCCTGTTTTTGCTCACCCAGAAACGCTGGTGAAAGTAA
AAGATGCTGAAGATCAGTTGGGTGCACGAGTGGGTTACATCGAACTGGATCTCAACAGCGGTAAGATCCT
TGAGAGTTTTCGCCCCGAAGAACGTTTTCCAATGATGAGCACTTTTAAAGTTCTGCTATGTGGCGCGGTA
TTATCCCGTATTGACGCCGGGCAAGAGCAACTCGGTCGCCGCATACACTATTCTCAGAATGACTTGGTTG
AGTACTCACCAGTCACAGAAAAGCATCTTACGGATGGCATGACAGTAAGAGAATTATGCAGTGCTGCCAT
AACCATGAGTGATAACACTGCGGCCAACTTACTTCTGACAACGATCGGAGGACCGAAGGAGCTAACCGCT
TTTTTGCACAACATGGGGGATCATGTAACTCGCCTTGATCGTTGGGAACCGGAGCTGAATGAAGCCATAC
CAAACGACGAGCGTGACACCACGATGCCTGTAGCAATGGCAACAACGTTGCGCAAACTATTAACTGGCGA
ACTACTTACTCTAGCTTCCCGGCAACAATTAATAGACTGGATGGAGGCGGATAAAGTTGCAGGACCACTT
CTGCGCTCGGCCCTTCCGGCTGGCTGGTTTATTGCTGATAAATCTGGAGCCGGTGAGCGTGGGTCTCGCG
GTATCATTGCAGCACTGGGGCCAGATGGTAAGCCCTCCCGTATCGTAGTTATCTACACGACGGGGAGTCA
GGCAACTATGGATGAACGAAATAGACAGATCGCTGAGATAGGTGCCTCACTGATTAAGCATTGGTAACTG
TCAGACCAAGTTTACTCATATATACTTTAGATTGATTTAAAACTTCATTTTTAATTTAAAAGGATCTAGG
TGAAGATCCTTTTTGATAATCTCATGACCAAAATCCCTTAACGTGAGTTTTCGTTCCACTGAGCGTCAGA
CCCCGTAGAAAAGATCAAAGGATCTTCTTGAGATCCTTTTTTTCTGCGCGTAATCTGCTGCTTGCAAACA
AAAAAACCACCGCTACCAGCGGTGGTTTGTTTGCCGGATCAAGAGCTACCAACTCTTTTTCCGAAGGTAA
CTGGCTTCAGCAGAGCGCAGATACCAAATACTGTTCTTCTAGTGTAGCCGTAGTTAGGCCACCACTTCAA
GAACTCTGTAGCACCGCCTACATACCTCGCTCTGCTAATCCTGTTACCAGTGGCTGCTGCCAGTGGCGAT
AAGTCGTGTCTTACCGGGTTGGACTCAAGACGATAGTTACCGGATAAGGCGCAGCGGTCGGGCTGAACGG
GGGGTTCGTGCACACAGCCCAGCTTGGAGCGAACGACCTACACCGAACTGAGATACCTACAGCGTGAGCT
ATGAGAAAGCGCCACGCTTCCCGAAGGGAGAAAGGCGGACAGGTATCCGGTAAGCGGCAGGGTCGGAACA
GGAGAGCGCACGAGGGAGCTTCCAGGGGGAAACGCCTGGTATCTTTATAGTCCTGTCGGGTTTCGCCACC
TCTGACTTGAGCGTCGATTTTTGTGATGCTCGTCAGGGGGGCGGAGCCTATGGAAAAACGCCAGCAACGC
GGCCTTTTTACGGTTCCTGGCCTTTTGCTGGCCTTTTGCTCACATGTTCTTTCCTGCGTTATCCCCTGAT
TCTGTGGATAACCGTATTACCGCCTTTGAGTGAGCTGATACCGCTCGCCGCAGCCGAACGACCGAGCGCA
GCGAGTCAGTGAGCGAGGAAGCGGAAGAGCGCCCAATACGCAAACCGCCTCTCCCCGCGCGTTGGCCGAT
TCATTAATGCAGCTGGCACGACAGGTTTCCCGACTGGAAAGCGGGCAGTGAGCGCAACGCAATTAATGTG
AGTTAGCTCACTCATTAGGCACCCCAGGCTTTACACTTTATGCTTCCGGCTCGTATGTTGTGTGGAATTG
TGAGCGGATAACAATTTCACACAGGAAACAGCTATGACCATGATTACGCCAAGCGCGCAATTAACCCTCA
CTAAAGGGAACAAAAGCTGGAGCTGCAAGCTTAATGTAGTCTTATGCAATACTCTTGTAGTCTTGCAACA
TGGTAACGATGAGTTAGCAACATGCCTTACAAGGAGAGAAAAAGCACCGTGCATGCCGATTGGTGGAAGT
AAGGTGGTACGATCGTGCCTTATTAGGAAGGCAACAGACGGGTCTGACATGGATTGGACGAACCACTGAA
TTGCCGCATTGCAGAGATATTGTATTTAAGTGCCTAGCTCGATACATAAACGGGTCTCTCTGGTTAGACC
AGATCTGAGCCTGGGAGCTCTCTGGCTAACTAGGGAACCCACTGCTTAAGCCTCAATAAAGCTTGCCTTG
AGTGCTTCAAGTAGTGTGTGCCCGTCTGTTGTGTGACTCTGGTAACTAGAGATCCCTCAGACCCTTTTAG
TCAGTGTGGAAAATCTCTAGCAGTGGCGCCCGAACAGGGACTTGAAAGCGAAAGGGAAACCAGAGGAGCT
CTCTCGACGCAGGACTCGGCTTGCTGAAGCGCGCACGGCAAGAGGCGAGGGGCGGCGACTGGTGAGTACG
CCAAAAATTTTGACTAGCGGAGGCTAGAAGGAGAGAGATGGGTGCGAGAGCGTCAGTATTAAGCGGGGGA
GAATTAGATCGCGATGGGAAAAAATTCGGTTAAGGCCAGGGGGAAAGAAAAAATATAAATTAAAACATAT
AGTATGGGCAAGCAGGGAGCTAGAACGATTCGCAGTTAATCCTGGCCTGTTAGAAACATCAGAAGGCTGT
AGACAAATACTGGGACAGCTACAACCATCCCTTCAGACAGGATCAGAAGAACTTAGATCATTATATAATA
CAGTAGCAACCCTCTATTGTGTGCATCAAAGGATAGAGATAAAAGACACCAAGGAAGCTTTAGACAAGAT
AGAGGAAGAGCAAAACAAAAGTAAGACCACCGCACAGCAAGCGGCCGCTGATCTTCAGACCTGGAGGAGG
AGATATGAGGGACAATTGGAGAAGTGAATTATATAAATATAAAGTAGTAAAAATTGAACCATTAGGAGTA
GCACCCACCAAGGCAAAGAGAAGAGTGGTGCAGAGAGAAAAAAGAGCAGTGGGAATAGGAGCTTTGTTCC
TTGGGTTCTTGGGAGCAGCAGGAAGCACTATGGGCGCAGCGTCAATGACGCTGACGGTACAGGCCAGACA
ATTATTGTCTGGTATAGTGCAGCAGCAGAACAATTTGCTGAGGGCTATTGAGGCGCAACAGCATCTGTTG
CAACTCACAGTCTGGGGCATCAAGCAGCTCCAGGCAAGAATCCTGGCTGTGGAAAGATACCTAAAGGATC
AACAGCTCCTGGGGATTTGGGGTTGCTCTGGAAAACTCATTTGCACCACTGCTGTGCCTTGGAATGCTAG
TTGGAGTAATAAATCTCTGGAACAGATTTGGAATCACACGACCTGGATGGAGTGGGACAGAGAAATTAAC
AATTACACAAGCTTAATACACTCCTTAATTGAAGAATCGCAAAACCAGCAAGAAAAGAATGAACAAGAAT
TATTGGAATTAGATAAATGGGCAAGTTTGTGGAATTGGTTTAACATAACAAATTGGCTGTGGTATATAAA
ATTATTCATAATGATAGTAGGAGGCTTGGTAGGTTTAAGAATAGTTTTTGCTGTACTTTCTATAGTGAAT
AGAGTTAGGCAGGGATATTCACCATTATCGTTTCAGACCCACCTCCCAACCCCGAGGGGACCCAGAGAGG
GCCTATTTCCCATGATTCCTTCATATTTGCATATACGATACAAGGCTGTTAGAGAGATAATTAGAATTAA
TTTGACTGTAAACACAAAGATATTAGTACAAAATACGTGACGTAGAAAGTAATAATTTCTTGGGTAGTTT
GCAGTTTTAAAATTATGTTTTAAAATGGACTATCATATGCTTACCGTAACTTGAAAGTATTTCGATTTCT
TGGCTTTATATATCTTGTGGAAAGGACGAAACACCGGTTATTAGTCGATCGAGATGGTTTTAGAGCTAGA
AATAGCAAGTTAAAATAAGGCTAGTCCGTTATCAACTTGAAAAAGTGGCACCGAGTCGGTGCTTTTTTAA
GCTTGGCGTAACTAGATCTTGAGACAAATGGCAGTATTCATCCACAATTTTAAAAGAAAAGGGGGGATTG
GGGGGTACAGTGCAGGGGAAAGAATAGTAGACATAATAGCAACAGACATACAAACTAAAGAATTACAAAA
ACAAATTACAAAAATTCAAAATTTTCGGGTTTATTACAGGGACAGCAGAGATCCACTTTGGCGCCGGCTC
GAGGGGG
Features (pLannotate 1.2.2; 29 found; start..end, strand, type, name):
     14..80      +  CDS            small t antigen (fragment): SV40 (simian virus 40) small t antigen
    106..317     +  promoter       EF-1α core promoter: core promoter for human elongation factor EF-1α
    318..1256    +  intron         EF-1α intron A: intron upstream of the start codon of human EF-1α
   1278..1877    +  CDS            PuroR (fragment): puromycin N-acetyltransferase; pac from Streptomyces; confers resistance to puromycin
   1893..2481    +  misc_feature   WPRE: woodchuck hepatitis virus posttranscriptional regulatory element
   2532..2551    +  misc_feature   cPPT/CTS (fragment): central polypurine tract and central termination sequence of HIV-1
   2553..2786    +  LTR            3' LTR (ΔU3): self-inactivating 3' long terminal repeat (LTR) from HIV-1
   2864..2985    +  polyA_signal   SV40 poly(A) signal: SV40 polyadenylation signal
   3025..3160    +  rep_origin     SV40 ori: SV40 origin of replication
   3181..3199    -  promoter       T7 promoter: promoter for bacteriophage T7 RNA polymerase
   3207..3362    +  CDS            lacZα (fragment): LacZα fragment of β-galactosidase; lacZ fragment
   3367..3795    +  rep_origin     f1 ori (sequence partly withheld): f1 bacteriophage origin of replication; arrow indicates direction of (+) strand synthesis
   3848..3952    +  promoter       AmpR promoter: bla
   3953..4813    +  CDS            AmpR: β-lactamase; bla; confers resistance to ampicillin, carbenicillin, and related antibiotics
   4984..5572    +  rep_origin     ori: high-copy-number ColE1/pMB1/pBR322/pUC origin of replication
   5755..5847    +  CDS            lacI (fragment): lac repressor; lacI; The lac repressor binds to the lac operator to inhibit transcription in E. coli. This inhibition can be relieved by adding lactose or isopropyl-β-D-thiogalactopyranoside (IPTG).
   5860..5881    +  protein_bind   CAP binding site: CAP binding activates transcription in the presence of cAMP. E. coli catabolite activator protein
   5896..5926    +  promoter       lac promoter: promoter for the E. coli lac operon
   5934..5950    +  protein_bind   lac operator: The lac repressor binds to the lac operator to inhibit transcription in E. coli. This inhibition can be relieved by adding lactose or isopropyl-β-D-thiogalactopyranoside (IPTG). lac repressor encoded by lacI
   5995..6013    +  promoter       T3 promoter: promoter for bacteriophage T3 RNA polymerase
   6041..6267    +  promoter       RSV promoter: Rous sarcoma virus enhancer/promoter
   6268..6448    +  LTR            5' LTR (truncated): truncated 5' long terminal repeat (LTR) from HIV-1
   6495..6620    +  misc_feature   HIV-1 Ψ: packaging signal of human immunodeficiency virus type 1
   6604..6967    +  CDS            HIV-1 gag (fragment): gag protein from human immunodeficiency virus 1; gag
   7113..7346    +  misc_feature   RRE: The Rev response element (RRE) of HIV-1 allows for Rev-dependent mRNA export from the nucleus to the cytoplasm.
   7723..7749    +  CDS            Rev (fragment): human immunodeficiency virus 1 (HIV-1) Rev protein; rev; enhances nuclear export of unspliced and incompletely spliced viral mRNAs
   7753..7993    +  promoter       U6 promoter: RNA polymerase III promoter for human U6 snRNA
   8023..8098    +  misc_RNA       gRNA scaffold: guide RNA scaffold for the Streptococcus pyogenes CRISPR/Cas9 system
   8154..8271    +  misc_feature   cPPT/CTS: central polypurine tract and central termination sequence of HIV-1
