[The description below was written by a language model from this plasmid's Addgene catalogue record and pLannotate feature annotations shown in this document.]
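Description:
ETNK1 gRNA (BRDN0001148309) is a third-generation lentiviral CRISPR guide plasmid built on the lentiGuide-Puro backbone, carrying a single guide RNA directed against human ETNK1 (ethanolamine kinase 1). It belongs to a set of guides that also make up a human kinome gRNA library, and the guide was designed against two ETNK1 reference transcripts. In bacteria the 8.3 kb plasmid is maintained through a high-copy ColE1/pUC-type origin and selected with ampicillin via β-lactamase. An f1 origin, an SV40 origin and lac/T7/T3 remnants are also annotated in the backbone.

The viral genome is transcribed in packaging cells from an RSV promoter fused to a truncated HIV-1 5' LTR, which makes it Tat-independent. It includes the Ψ packaging signal with a partial gag sequence, the RRE for Rev-dependent nuclear export, a cPPT/CTS, and a self-inactivating ΔU3 3' LTR followed by an SV40 polyadenylation signal. Between the LTRs sit two expression units. A human U6 RNA polymerase III promoter drives the ETNK1-specific spacer joined to the Streptococcus pyogenes Cas9 gRNA scaffold. An EF-1α core promoter with its intron A drives puromycin N-acetyltransferase, with a WPRE downstream to enhance transcript expression, allowing puromycin selection of transduced mammalian cells.

The plasmid does not encode Cas9. It is meant to be used with a separate Cas9-expressing lentiviral vector or in cell lines that already express Cas9, where the guide directs cleavage at the ETNK1 locus for gene knockout studies.
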