Addgene plasmid #75531: ETNK1 gRNA (BRDN0001148309)
Purpose: 3rd generation lentiviral gRNA plasmid targeting human ETNK1
Depositing lab: John Doench & David Root. Depositing organization: Broad Institute. Publication: Optimized sgRNA design to maximize activity and minimize off-target effects of CRISPR-Cas9. Doench JG, Fusi N, Sullender M, Hegde M, Vaimberg EW, Donovan KF, Smith I, Tothova Z, Wilen C, Orchard R, Virgin HW, Listgarten J, Root DE. Nat Biotechnol. 2016 Jan 18. doi: 10.1038/nbt.3437. PubMed 26780180.
Backbone
  Vector backbone: lentiGuide-Puro
  Backbone manufacturer: Zhang Lab (Addgene plasmid # 52963)
  Vector type: Mammalian Expression, Lentiviral, CRISPR
  Selectable markers: Puromycin
Growth in bacteria
  Bacterial resistance: Ampicillin, 100 μg/mL
  Growth temperature: 37°C
  Growth strain: DH5alpha
  Copy number: High Copy
Gene/Insert
  Gene/Insert name: ETNK1 (alt names: ETNK1; NM_001039481.1)
  gRNA/shRNA sequence: GTTATTAGTCGATCGAGATG
  Species: H. sapiens (human)
  Entrez Gene: ETNK1 (a.k.a. EKI, EKI1, EKI 1, Nbla10396)
  Promoter: hU6
  Cloning method: Unknown
  Sequencing primers: 5′ U6-F; 3′ pS2-R
Terms and licenses: Academic/Nonprofit Terms; Industry Terms: Not Available to Industry
Depositor comments: The gRNA was designed to target the following Genbank reference sequence(s): NM_001039481.1,NM_018638.4. Note that this plasmid does NOT contain Cas9. It should be used in conjunction with lentiCas9-Blast (Addgene #52962) or otherwise with cell lines already expressing Cas9. Browse the full kinome gRNA library at http://www.addgene.org/pooled-library/broadgpp-human-kinome/ or visit http://www.broadinstitute.org/rnai/public/ for detailed protocols and information.
How to cite: ETNK1 gRNA (BRDN0001148309) was a gift from John Doench & David Root (Addgene plasmid # 75531 ; http://n2t.net/addgene:75531 ; RRID:Addgene_75531)
