>Addgene plasmid #75531 | ETNK1 gRNA (BRDN0001148309) | depositor partial sequence | sequence record 142991 | Target Sequence
GTTATTAGTCGATCGAGATG
