>Addgene plasmid #75531 | ETNK1 gRNA (BRDN0001148309) | addgene partial sequence | sequence record 184065 | hU6-F
TAGAAAGTAATAATTTCTTGGGTAGTTTGCAGTTTTAAAATTATGTTTTAAAATGGACTATCATATGCTT
ACCGTAACTTGAAAGTATTTCGATTTCTTGGCTTTATATATCTTGTGGAAAGGACGAAACACCGGTTATT
AGTCGATCGAGATGGTTTTAGAGCTAGAAATAGCAAGTTAAAATAAGGCTAGTCCGTTATCAACTTGAAA
AAGTGGCACCGAGTCGGTGCTTTTTTAAGCTTGGCGTAACTAGATCTTGAGACAAATGGCAGTATTCATC
CACAATTTTAAAAGAAAAGGGGGGATTGGGGGGTACAGTGCAGGGGAAAGAATAGTAGACATAATAGCAA
CAGACATACAAACTAAAGAATTACAAAAACAAATTACAAAAATTCAAAATTTTCGGGTTTATTACAGGGA
CAGCAGAGATCCACTTTGGCGCCGGCTCGAGGGGGCCCGGGTGCAAAGATGGATAAAGTTTTAAACAGAG
AGGAATCTTTGCAGCTAATGGACCTTCTAGGTCTTGAAAGGAGTGGGAATTGGCTCCGGTGCCCGTCAGT
GGGCAGAGCG
